>Addgene plasmid #110214 | pCDNA3-Flag-SPRTN-wt | addgene full sequence | sequence record 210949 | Addgene NGS Result
AATTGCATGAAGAATCTGCTTAGGGTTAGGCGTTTTGCGCTGCTTCGCGATGTACGGGCCAGATATACGC
GTTGACATTGATTATTGACTAGTTATTAATAGTAATCAATTACGGGGTCATTAGTTCATAGCCCATATAT
GGAGTTCCGCGTTACATAACTTACGGTAAATGGCCCGCCTGGCTGACCGCCCAACGACCCCCGCCCATTG
ACGTCAATAATGACGTATGTTCCCATAGTAACGCCAATAGGGACTTTCCATTGACGTCAATGGGTGGAGT
ATTTACGGTAAACTGCCCACTTGGCAGTACATCAAGTGTATCATATGCCAAGTACGCCCCCTATTGACGT
CAATGACGGTAAATGGCCCGCCTGGCATTATGCCCAGTACATGACCTTATGGGACTTTCCTACTTGGCAG
TACATCTACGTATTAGTCATCGCTATTACCATGGTGATGCGGTTTTGGCAGTACATCAATGGGCGTGGAT
AGCGGTTTGACTCACGGGGATTTCCAAGTCTCCACCCCATTGACGTCAATGGGAGTTTGTTTTGGCACCA
AAATCAACGGGACTTTCCAAAATGTCGTAACAACTCCGCCCCATTGACGCAAATGGGCGGTAGGCGTGTA
CGGTGGGAGGTCTATATAAGCAGAGCTCTCTGGCTAACTAGAGAACCCACTGCTTACTGGCTTATCGAAA
TTAATACGACTCACTATAGGGAGACCCAAGCTGGCTAGCGTTTAAACTTAAGCTTGGTACCGAGCTCGGA
TCCATGGATTATAAGGATGACGATGATAAAATGGATGATGACTTGATGTTGGCACTGCGGCTTCAGGAGG
AGTGGAACTTGCAGGAGGCGGAGCGCGATCATGCCCAGGAGTCCCTGTCGCTAGTGGACGCGTCGTGGGA
GTTGGTGGACCCCACACCGGACTTGCAGGCACTGTTTGTTCAGTTTAACGACCAATTCTTCTGGGGCCAG
CTGGAGGCCGTCGAGGTGAAGTGGAGCGTGCGAATGACCCTGTGTGCTGGGATATGCAGCTATGAAGGGA
AGGGTGGAATGTGTTCCATCCGTCTCAGCGAACCCCTTTTGAAGTTGAGGCCAAGAAAGGATCTTGTAGA
GACCCTCCTGCATGAAATGATACATGCCTATTTATTTGTCACTAATAACGACAAAGACCGAGAAGGGCAT
GGTCCAGAATTTTGTAAACATATGCATCGCATCAACAGCCTGACTGGAGCCAATATAACGGTATACCATA
CTTTTCACGATGAGGTGGATGAGTATCGGCGACACTGGTGGCGCTGCAATGGGCCGTGCCAGCACAGGCC
ACCGTATTACGGCTATGTCAAACGAGCTACTAACAGGGAACCCTCTGCTCATGACTATTGGTGGGCTGAG
CACCAGAAAACCTGTGGAGGCACTTACATAAAAATCAAGGAACCAGAGAATTACTCAAAAAAAGGCAAAG
GAAAGGCAAAACTAGGAAAGGAACCAGTATTGGCCGCAGAGAATAAAGATAAACCCAACAGAGGTGAGGC
CCAGCTAGTAATCCCTTTTAGTGGGAAAGGATATGTTCTAGGAGAAACAAGCAATTTACCTTCACCTGGG
AAACTGATCACTTCACATGCCATTAATAAAACCCAAGATCTTTTAAATCAAAACCATTCAGCAAATGCTG
TAAGACTTAATTCTAAAATCAAGGTGAAATTTGAACAGAATGGTTCAAGTAAAAATTCTCATCTGGTCTC
CCCTGCTGTTAGTAACAGTCACCAAAATGTTCTAAGCAACTACTTTCCTAGAGTATCATTTGCCAACCAA
AAGGCTTTCAGAGGTGTGAATGGATCTCCAAGGATAAGTGTAACAGTTGGCAACATCCCTAAAAACTCAG
TCTCTTCTAGTTCTCAGAGAAGGGTTTCATCTTCTAAGATATCCCTAAGAAATTCTTCAAAAGTAACGGA
ATCAGCATCTGTGATGCCATCCCAGGATGTGAGTGGGTCTGAAGATACATTCCCAAATAAACGACCTAGG
CTAGAAGATAAGACTGTTTTTGACAATTTTTTTATCAAGAAAGAGCAAATAAAAAGCAGTGGTAATGATC
CAAAGTATAGTACAACCACAGCTCAGAATTCCAGCAGTTCATCCAGTCAGAGCAAAATGGTTAATTGCCC
AGTTTGTCAGAATGAAGTTCTGGAGTCTCAGATTAATGAGCACTTGGACTGGTGCCTTGAAGGTGACAGC
ATCAAAGTCAAAAGCGAAGAAAGTCTTTGAGCGGCCGCTCGAGTCTAGAGGGCCCGTTTAAACCCGCTGA
TCAGCCTCGACTGTGCCTTCTAGTTGCCAGCCATCTGTTGTTTGCCCCTCCCCCGTGCCTTCCTTGACCC
TGGAAGGTGCCACTCCCACTGTCCTTTCCTAATAAAATGAGGAAATTGCATCGCATTGTCTGAGTAGGTG
TCATTCTATTCTGGGGGGTGGGGTGGGGCAGGACAGCAAGGGGGAGGATTGGGAAGACAATAGCAGGCAT
GCTGGGGATGCGGTGGGCTCTATGGCTTCTGAGGCGGAAAGAACCAGCTGGGGCTCTAGGGGGTATCCCC
[124 nt withheld, positions 2591-2714]
C
[91 nt withheld, positions 2716-2806]
A
[49 nt withheld, positions 2808-2856]
CCTTTGACGTTGGAGTCCACGTTCTTT
[37 nt withheld, positions 2884-2920]
ACCCTATCTCGGTCTATTCTTTTGATTTATAAGGGATTTTGCCGATTTCGGCCTATTGGTTAAAAAATGA
GCTGATTTAACAAAAATTTAACGCGAATTAATTCTGTGGAATGTGTGTCAGTTAGGGTGTGGAAAGTCCC
CAGGCTCCCCAGCAGGCAGAAGTATGCAAAGCATGCATCTCAATTAGTCAGCAACCAGGTGTGGAAAGTC
CCCAGGCTCCCCAGCAGGCAGAAGTATGCAAAGCATGCATCTCAATTAGTCAGCAACCATAGTCCCGCCC
CTAACTCCGCCCATCCCGCCCCTAACTCCGCCCAGTTCCGCCCATTCTCCGCCCCATGGCTGACTAATTT
TTTTTATTTATGCAGAGGCCGAGGCCGCCTCTGCCTCTGAGCTATTCCAGAAGTAGTGAGGAGGCTTTTT
TGGAGGCCTAGGCTTTTGCAAAAAGCTCCCGGGAGCTTGTATATCCATTTTCGGATCTGATCAGCACGTG
TTGACAATTAATCATCGGCATAGTATATCGGCATAGTATAATACGACAAGGTGAGGAACTAAACCATGGC
CAAGTTGACCAGTGCCGTTCCGGTGCTCACCGCGCGCGACGTCGCCGGAGCGGTCGAGTTCTGGACCGAC
CGGCTCGGGTTCTCCCGGGACTTCGTGGAGGACGACTTCGCCGGTGTGGTCCGGGACGACGTGACCCTGT
TCATCAGCGCGGTCCAGGACCAGGTGGTGCCGGACAACACCCTGGCCTGGGTGTGGGTGCGCGGCCTGGA
CGAGCTGTACGCCGAGTGGTCGGAGGTCGTGTCCACGAACTTCCGGGACGCCTCCGGGCCGGCCATGACC
GAGATCGGCGAGCAGCCGTGGGGGCGGGAGTTCGCCCTGCGCGACCCGGCCGGCAACTGCGTGCACTTCG
TGGCCGAGGAGCAGGACTGACACGTGCTACGAGATTTCGATTCCACCGCCGCCTTCTATGAAAGGTTGGG
CTTCGGAATCGTTTTCCGGGACGCCGGCTGGATGATCCTCCAGCGCGGGGATCTCATGCTGGAGTTCTTC
GCCCACCCCAACTTGTTTATTGCAGCTTATAATGGTTACAAATAAAGCAATAGCATCACAAATTTCACAA
ATAAAGCATTTTTTTCACTGCATTCTAGTTGTGGTTTGTCCAAACTCATCAATGTATCTTATCATGTCTG
TATACCGTCGACCTCTAGCTAGAGCTTGGCGTAATCATGGTCATAGCTGTTTCCTGTGTGAAATTGTTAT
CCGCTCACAATTCCACACAACATACGAGCCGGAAGCATAAAGTGTAAAGCCTGGGGTGCCTAATGAGTGA
GCTAACTCACATTAATTGCGTTGCGCTCACTGCCCGCTTTCCAGTCGGGAAACCTGTCGTGCCAGCTGCA
TTAATGAATCGGCCAACGCGCGGGGAGAGGCGGTTTGCGTATTGGGCGCTCTTCCGCTTCCTCGCTCACT
GACTCGCTGCGCTCGGTCGTTCGGCTGCGGCGAGCGGTATCAGCTCACTCAAAGGCGGTAATACGGTTAT
CCACAGAATCAGGGGATAACGCAGGAAAGAACATGTGAGCAAAAGGCCAGCAAAAGGCCAGGAACCGTAA
AAAGGCCGCGTTGCTGGCGTTTTTCCATAGGCTCCGCCCCCCTGACGAGCATCACAAAAATCGACGCTCA
AGTCAGAGGTGGCGAAACCCGACAGGACTATAAAGATACCAGGCGTTTCCCCCTGGAAGCTCCCTCGTGC
GCTCTCCTGTTCCGACCCTGCCGCTTACCGGATACCTGTCCGCCTTTCTCCCTTCGGGAAGCGTGGCGCT
TTCTCATAGCTCACGCTGTAGGTATCTCAGTTCGGTGTAGGTCGTTCGCTCCAAGCTGGGCTGTGTGCAC
GAACCCCCCGTTCAGCCCGACCGCTGCGCCTTATCCGGTAACTATCGTCTTGAGTCCAACCCGGTAAGAC
ACGACTTATCGCCACTGGCAGCAGCCACTGGTAACAGGATTAGCAGAGCGAGGTATGTAGGCGGTGCTAC
AGAGTTCTTGAAGTGGTGGCCTAACTACGGCTACACTAGAAGAACAGTATTTGGTATCTGCGCTCTGCTG
AAGCCAGTTACCTTCGGAAAAAGAGTTGGTAGCTCTTGATCCGGCAAACAAACCACCGCTGGTAGCGGTG
GTTTTTTTGTTTGCAAGCAGCAGATTACGCGCAGAAAAAAAGGATCTCAAGAAGATCCTTTGATCTTTTC
TACGGGGTCTGACGCTCAGTGGAACGAAAACTCACGTTAAGGGATTTTGGTCATGAGATTATCAAAAAGG
ATCTTCACCTAGATCCTTTTAAATTAAAAATGAAGTTTTAAATCAATCTAAAGTATATATGAGTAAACTT
GGTCTGACAGTTACCAATGCTTAATCAGTGAGGCACCTATCTCAGCGATCTGTCTATTTCGTTCATCCAT
AGTTGCCTGACTCCCCGTCGTGTAGATAACTACGATACGGGAGGGCTTACCATCTGGCCCCAGTGCTGCA
ATGATACCGCGAGACCCACGCTCACCGGCTCCAGATTTATCAGCAATAAACCAGCCAGCCGGAAGGGCCG
AGCGCAGAAGTGGTCCTGCAACTTTATCCGCCTCCATCCAGTCTATTAATTGTTGCCGGGAAGCTAGAGT
AAGTAGTTCGCCAGTTAATAGTTTGCGCAACGTTGTTGCCATTGCTACAGGCATCGTGGTGTCACGCTCG
TCGTTTGGTATGGCTTCATTCAGCTCCGGTTCCCAACGATCAAGGCGAGTTACATGATCCCCCATGTTGT
GCAAAAAAGCGGTTAGCTCCTTCGGTCCTCCGATCGTTGTCAGAAGTAAGTTGGCCGCAGTGTTATCACT
CATGGTTATGGCAGCACTGCATAATTCTCTTACTGTCATGCCATCCGTAAGATGCTTTTCTGTGACTGGT
GAGTACTCAACCAAGTCATTCTGAGAATAGTGTATGCGGCGACCGAGTTGCTCTTGCCCGGCGTCAATAC
GGGATAATACCGCGCCACATAGCAGAACTTTAAAAGTGCTCATCATTGGAAAACGTTCTTCGGGGCGAAA
ACTCTCAAGGATCTTACCGCTGTTGAGATCCAGTTCGATGTAACCCACTCGTGCACCCAACTGATCTTCA
GCATCTTTTACTTTCACCAGCGTTTCTGGGTGAGCAAAAACAGGAAGGCAAAATGCCGCAAAAAAGGGAA
TAAGGGCGACACGGAAATGTTGAATACTCATACTCTTCCTTTTTCAATATTATTGAAGCATTTATCAGGG
TTATTGTCTCATGAGCGGATACATATTTGAATGTATTTAGAAAAATAAACAAATAGGGGTTCCGCGCACA
TTTCCCCGAAAAGTGCCACCTGACGTCGACGGATCGGGAGATCTCCCGATCCCCTATGGTGCACTCTCAG
TACAATCTGCTCTGATGCCGCATAGTTAAGCCAGTATCTGCTCCCTGCTTGTGTGTTGGAGGTCGCTGAG
TAGTGCGCGAGCAAAATTTAAGCTACAACAAGGCAAGGCTTGACCGAC
Features (pLannotate 1.2.2; 21 found; start..end, strand, type, name):
     74..453     +  enhancer       CMV enhancer: human cytomegalovirus immediate early enhancer
    454..657     +  promoter       CMV promoter: human cytomegalovirus (CMV) immediate early promoter
    653..686     +  LTR            5' LTR (truncated) (fragment): truncated 5' long terminal repeat (LTR) from HIV-1
    702..720     +  promoter       T7 promoter: promoter for bacteriophage T7 RNA polymerase
    801..2267    +  CDS            SPRTN: SPRTN_HUMAN - Also known as C1orf124 From Homo sapiens (Human).
   2321..2545    +  polyA_signal   bGH poly(A) signal: bovine growth hormone polyadenylation signal
   2549..2570    +  promoter       SV40 promoter (fragment): SV40 enhancer and early promoter
   2591..3019    +  rep_origin     f1 ori (sequence partly withheld): f1 bacteriophage origin of replication; arrow indicates direction of (+) strand synthesis
   3033..3362    +  promoter       SV40 promoter: SV40 enhancer and early promoter
   3410..3457    +  promoter       EM7 promoter: synthetic bacterial promoter&nbsp
   3476..3850    +  CDS            BleoR: antibiotic-binding protein; Sh ble from Streptoalloteichus hindustanus; confers resistance to bleomycin, phleomycin, and Zeocin™
   3860..3985    +  CDS            ble (fragment): BLE_KLEPN - Experimental evidence at protein level: Swiss-Prot protein existence level 1. Binding protein with a strong affinity to the bleomycin family of antibiotics. Binds to CL990; an antimitotic-antibiotic compound. From Klebsiella pneumoniae.
   3980..4101    +  polyA_signal   SV40 poly(A) signal: SV40 polyadenylation signal
   4174..4190    -  protein_bind   lac operator: The lac repressor binds to the lac operator to inhibit transcription in E. coli. This inhibition can be relieved by adding lactose or isopropyl-β-D-thiogalactopyranoside (IPTG). lac repressor encoded by lacI
   4198..4228    -  promoter       lac promoter: promoter for the E. coli lac operon
   4243..4264    -  protein_bind   CAP binding site: CAP binding activates transcription in the presence of cAMP. E. coli catabolite activator protein
   4277..4369    -  CDS            lacI (fragment): lac repressor; lacI; The lac repressor binds to the lac operator to inhibit transcription in E. coli. This inhibition can be relieved by adding lactose or isopropyl-β-D-thiogalactopyranoside (IPTG).
   4552..5140    -  rep_origin     ori: high-copy-number ColE1/pMB1/pBR322/pUC origin of replication
   5311..6171    -  CDS            AmpR: β-lactamase; bla; confers resistance to ampicillin, carbenicillin, and related antibiotics
   6172..6276    -  promoter       AmpR promoter: bla
   6335..6387    -  misc_feature   bom (fragment): basis of mobility region from pBR322
