[The description below was written by a language model from this plasmid's Addgene catalogue record and pLannotate feature annotations shown in this document.]
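Description:
pCDNA3-Flag-SPRTN-wt is a mammalian expression plasmid of about 6.5 kb built on the Invitrogen pcDNA3.1 backbone. It is designed to produce full-length human SPRTN (also known as C1orf124, DVC1 or spartan) carrying an N-terminal Flag epitope. In bacteria it is maintained at high copy through a ColE1/pUC-type origin and selected with ampicillin via the β-lactamase gene. An f1 origin is also present. For selection in mammalian cells, the backbone carries a Sh ble (BleoR) cassette conferring Zeocin resistance. This cassette is driven by the SV40 early promoter, with an EM7 promoter allowing expression in bacteria, and is terminated by the SV40 polyadenylation signal.

The SPRTN open reading frame sits downstream of the human cytomegalovirus immediate-early enhancer and promoter and is followed by the bovine growth hormone polyadenylation signal, giving strong constitutive expression after transfection. A T7 promoter lies between the CMV promoter and the insert and can support in vitro transcription. The Flag tag is stated in the catalogue entry but is not annotated separately in the feature table, which marks only the SPRTN coding region. The insert was cloned using BamHI at the 5′ end, and the 3′ site is not recorded.

The coding sequence carries P296L relative to the previously assigned reference. The depositors explain that this is a very common population variant, more frequent than the earlier reference allele in Europeans, and they therefore treat it as the true wild-type allele and use it in all their vectors. The short HIV-1 LTR, lacI and bom fragments in the annotation appear to be minor backbone sequence matches rather than functional elements. The plasmid serves as the wild-type reference for studies of SPRTN. The associated publication links mutations in this gene to genomic instability, progeroid features and early-onset hepatocellular carcinoma.
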