Addgene plasmid #110214: pCDNA3-Flag-SPRTN-wt
Purpose: Expression in mammalian cells of full-length wild-type SPRTN protein with a Flag-tag at N-terminus.
Depositing lab: Ivana Marinovic-Terzic & Kristijan Ramadan. Depositing organization: University of Oxford. Publication: Mutations in SPRTN cause early onset hepatocellular carcinoma, genomic instability and progeroid features. Lessel D, Vaz B, Halder S, Lockhart PJ, Marinovic-Terzic I, Lopez-Mosqueda J, Philipp M, Sim JC, Smith KR, Oehler J, Cabrera E, Freire R, Pope K, Nahid A, Norris F, Leventer RJ, Delatycki MB, Barbi G, von Ameln S, Hogel J, Degoricija M, Fertig R, Burkhalter MD, Hofmann K, Thiele H, Altmuller J, Nurnberg G, Nurnberg P, Bahlo M, Martin GM, Aalfs CM, Oshima J, Terzic J, Amor DJ, Dikic I, Ramadan K, Kubisch C. Nat Genet. 2014 Nov;46(11):1239-44. doi: 10.1038/ng.3103. Epub 2014 Sep 28. PubMed 25261934.
Backbone
  Vector backbone: pCDNA3.1
  Backbone manufacturer: Invitrogen
  Vector type: Mammalian Expression
  Selectable markers: Zeocin
Growth in bacteria
  Bacterial resistance: Ampicillin, 100 μg/mL
  Growth temperature: 37°C
  Growth strain: DH5alpha
  Copy number: High Copy
Gene/Insert
  Gene/Insert name: SPRTN (alt names: C1orf124; DVC1)
  Species: H. sapiens (human)
  Insert size (bp): 1494
  Mutation: P296L (see depositor comments below)
  Entrez Gene: SPRTN (a.k.a. C1orf124, DVC1, PRO4323, spartan)
  Cloning method: Restriction Enzyme; 5′ cloning site BamHI (not destroyed); 3′ cloning site unknown (unknown if destroyed)
  Sequencing primers: 5′ unknown
Terms and licenses: Academic/Nonprofit Terms; Industry Terms: Not Available to Industry
Depositor comments: According to the large datasets deposited in various databses like: dbSNP, 1000 Genomes, the ExAC and the gnomAD browser, the variant c.887C>T, p.Pro296Leu is found roughly in 50% of general world population. Moreover, according to the large-scale sequencing studies involving more than 135 000 healthy individuals deposited in The Genome Aggregation Database (gnomAD), it is more prevalent than the previously assigned reference allele in the European population, with a minor allele frequency of 0.69: http://gnomad.broadinstitute.org/variant/1-231488524-C-T Taken this into account, this variant (P296L) is s actually the accurate reference (wild-type) allele, and thus this variant can not be the cause of any Mendelian disease. This is the reason why all our vectors bear this variant.
How to cite: pCDNA3-Flag-SPRTN-wt was a gift from Ivana Marinovic-Terzic & Kristijan Ramadan (Addgene plasmid # 110214 ; http://n2t.net/addgene:110214 ; RRID:Addgene_110214)
